>Addgene plasmid #58019 | mTagRFP-T-H2B-6 | addgene full sequence | sequence record 173834 | Addgene NGS Result
ATGCCAGAGCCAGCGAAGTCTGCTCCCGCCCCGAAAAAGGGCTCCAAGAAGGCGGTGACTAAGGCGCAGA
AGAAAGGCGGCAAGAAGCGCAAGCGCAGCCGCAAGGAGAGCTATTCCATCTATGTGTACAAGGTTCTGAA
GCAGGTCCACCCTGACACCGGCATTTCGTCCAAGGCCATGGGCATCATGAATTCGTTTGTGAACGACATT
TTCGAGCGCATCGCAGGTGAGGCTTCCCGCCTGGCGCATTACAACAAGCGCTCGACCATCACCTCCAGGG
AGATCCAGACGGCCGTGCGCCTGCTGCTGCCTGGGGAGTTGGCCAAGCACGCCGTGTCCGAGGGTACTAA
GGCCATCACCAAGTACACCAGCGCTAAGGATCCACCGGTCGCCACCATGGTGTCTAAGGGCGAAGAGCTG
ATTAAGGAGAACATGCACATGAAGCTGTACATGGAGGGCACCGTGAACAACCACCACTTCAAGTGCACAT
CCGAGGGCGAAGGCAAGCCCTACGAGGGCACCCAGACCATGAGAATCAAGGTGGTCGAGGGCGGCCCTCT
CCCCTTCGCCTTCGACATCCTGGCTACCAGCTTCATGTACGGCAGCAGAACCTTCATCAACCACACCCAG
GGCATCCCCGATTTCTTTAAGCAGTCCTTCCCTGAGGGCTTCACATGGGAGAGAGTCACCACATACGAAG
ACGGGGGCGTGCTGACCGCTACCCAGGACACCAGCCTCCAGGACGGCTGCCTCATCTACAACGTCAAGAT
CAGAGGGGTGAACTTCCCATCCAACGGCCCTGTGATGCAGAAGAAAACACTCGGCTGGGAGGCCAACACC
GAGATGCTGTACCCCGCTGACGGCGGCCTGGAAGGCAGAACCGACATGGCCCTGAAGCTCGTGGGCGGGG
GCCACCTGATCTGCAACTTCAAGACCACATACAGATCCAAGAAACCCGCTAAGAACCTCAAGATGCCCGG
CGTCTACTATGTGGACCACAGACTGGAAAGAATCAAGGAGGCCGACAAAGAGACCTACGTCGAGCAGCAC
GAGGTGGCTGTGGCCAGATACTGCGACCTCCCTAGCAAACTGGGGCACAAACTTAATGGCATGGACGAGC
TGTACAAGTAAGCGGCCGCGACTCTAGATCATAATCAGCCATACCACATTTGTAGAGGTTTTACTTGCTT
TAAAAAACCTCCCACACCTCCCCCTGAACCTGAAACATAAAATGAATGCAATTGTTGTTGTTAACTTGTT
TATTGCAGCTTATAATGGTTACAAATAAAGCAATAGCATCACAAATTTCACAAATAAAGCATTTTTTTCA
CTGCATTCTAGTTGTGGTTTGTCCAAACTCATCAATGTATCTTAAGGCGTAAATTGTAAGCGTTAATATT
TTGTTAAAATTCGCGTTAAATTTTTGTTAAATCAGCTCATTTTTTAACCAATAGGCCGAAATCGGCAAAA
TCCCTTATAAATCAAAAGAATAGACCGAGATAGGGT
[37 nt withheld, positions 1507-1543]
AAAGAACGTGGACTCCAACGTCAAAGG
[49 nt withheld, positions 1571-1619]
T
[91 nt withheld, positions 1621-1711]
G
[124 nt withheld, positions 1713-1836]
CAGGTGGCACTTTTCGGGGAAATGTGCGCGGAACCCCTATTTGTTTATTTTTCTAAATACATTCAAATAT
GTATCCGCTCATGAGACAATAACCCTGATAAATGCTTCAATAATATTGAAAAAGGAAGAGTCCTGAGGCG
GAAAGAACCAGCTGTGGAATGTGTGTCAGTTAGGGTGTGGAAAGTCCCCAGGCTCCCCAGCAGGCAGAAG
TATGCAAAGCATGCATCTCAATTAGTCAGCAACCAGGTGTGGAAAGTCCCCAGGCTCCCCAGCAGGCAGA
AGTATGCAAAGCATGCATCTCAATTAGTCAGCAACCATAGTCCCGCCCCTAACTCCGCCCATCCCGCCCC
TAACTCCGCCCAGTTCCGCCCATTCTCCGCCCCATGGCTGACTAATTTTTTTTATTTATGCAGAGGCCGA
GGCCGCCTCGGCCTCTGAGCTATTCCAGAAGTAGTGAGGAGGCTTTTTTGGAGGCCTAGGCTTTTGCAAA
GATCGATCAAGAGACAGGATGAGGATCGTTTCGCATGATTGAACAAGATGGATTGCACGCAGGTTCTCCG
GCCGCTTGGGTGGAGAGGCTATTCGGCTATGACTGGGCACAACAGACAATCGGCTGCTCTGATGCCGCCG
TGTTCCGGCTGTCAGCGCAGGGGCGCCCGGTTCTTTTTGTCAAGACCGACCTGTCCGGTGCCCTGAATGA
ACTGCAAGACGAGGCAGCGCGGCTATCGTGGCTGGCCACGACGGGCGTTCCTTGCGCAGCTGTGCTCGAC
GTTGTCACTGAAGCGGGAAGGGACTGGCTGCTATTGGGCGAAGTGCCGGGGCAGGATCTCCTGTCATCTC
ACCTTGCTCCTGCCGAGAAAGTATCCATCATGGCTGATGCAATGCGGCGGCTGCATACGCTTGATCCGGC
TACCTGCCCATTCGACCACCAAGCGAAACATCGCATCGAGCGAGCACGTACTCGGATGGAAGCCGGTCTT
GTCGATCAGGATGATCTGGACGAAGAGCATCAGGGGCTCGCGCCAGCCGAACTGTTCGCCAGGCTCAAGG
CGAGCATGCCCGACGGCGAGGATCTCGTCGTGACCCATGGCGATGCCTGCTTGCCGAATATCATGGTGGA
AAATGGCCGCTTTTCTGGATTCATCGACTGTGGCCGGCTGGGTGTGGCGGACCGCTATCAGGACATAGCG
TTGGCTACCCGTGATATTGCTGAAGAGCTTGGCGGCGAATGGGCTGACCGCTTCCTCGTGCTTTACGGTA
TCGCCGCTCCCGATTCGCAGCGCATCGCCTTCTATCGCCTTCTTGACGAGTTCTTCTGAGCGGGACTCTG
GGGTTCGAAATGACCGACCAAGCGACGCCCAACCTGCCATCACGAGATTTCGATTCCACCGCCGCCTTCT
ATGAAAGGTTGGGCTTCGGAATCGTTTTCCGGGACGCCGGCTGGATGATCCTCCAGCGCGGGGATCTCAT
GCTGGAGTTCTTCGCCCACCCTAGGGGGAGGCTAACTGAAACACGGAAGGAGACAATACCGGAAGGAACC
CGCGCTATGACGGCAATAAAAAGACAGAATAAAACGCACGGTGTTGGGTCGTTTGTTCATAAACGCGGGG
TTCGGTCCCAGGGCTGGCACTCTGTCGATACCCCACCGAGACCCCATTGGGGCCAATACGCCCGCGTTTC
TTCCTTTTCCCCACCCCACCCCCCAAGTTCGGGTGAAGGCCCAGGGCTCGCAGCCAACGTCGGGGCGGCA
GGCCCTGCCATAGCCTCAGGTTACTCATATATACTTTAGATTGATTTAAAACTTCATTTTTAATTTAAAA
GGATCTAGGTGAAGATCCTTTTTGATAATCTCATGACCAAAATCCCTTAACGTGAGTTTTCGTTCCACTG
AGCGTCAGACCCCGTAGAAAAGATCAAAGGATCTTCTTGAGATCCTTTTTTTCTGCGCGTAATCTGCTGC
TTGCAAACAAAAAAACCACCGCTACCAGCGGTGGTTTGTTTGCCGGATCAAGAGCTACCAACTCTTTTTC
CGAAGGTAACTGGCTTCAGCAGAGCGCAGATACCAAATACTGTTCTTCTAGTGTAGCCGTAGTTAGGCCA
CCACTTCAAGAACTCTGTAGCACCGCCTACATACCTCGCTCTGCTAATCCTGTTACCAGTGGCTGCTGCC
AGTGGCGATAAGTCGTGTCTTACCGGGTTGGACTCAAGACGATAGTTACCGGATAAGGCGCAGCGGTCGG
GCTGAACGGGGGGTTCGTGCACACAGCCCAGCTTGGAGCGAACGACCTACACCGAACTGAGATACCTACA
GCGTGAGCTATGAGAAAGCGCCACGCTTCCCGAAGGGAGAAAGGCGGACAGGTATCCGGTAAGCGGCAGG
GTCGGAACAGGAGAGCGCACGAGGGAGCTTCCAGGGGGAAACGCCTGGTATCTTTATAGTCCTGTCGGGT
TTCGCCACCTCTGACTTGAGCGTCGATTTTTGTGATGCTCGTCAGGGGGGCGGAGCCTATGGAAAAACGC
CAGCAACGCGGCCTTTTTACGGTTCCTGGCCTTTTGCTGGCCTTTTGCTCACATGTTCTTTCCTGCGTTA
TCCCCTGATTCTGTGGATAACCGTATTACCGCCATGCATTAGTTATTAATAGTAATCAATTACGGGGTCA
TTAGTTCATAGCCCATATATGGAGTTCCGCGTTACATAACTTACGGTAAATGGCCCGCCTGGCTGACCGC
CCAACGACCCCCGCCCATTGACGTCAATAATGACGTATGTTCCCATAGTAACGCCAATAGGGACTTTCCA
TTGACGTCAATGGGTGGAGTATTTACGGTAAACTGCCCACTTGGCAGTACATCAAGTGTATCATATGCCA
AGTACGCCCCCTATTGACGTCAATGACGGTAAATGGCCCGCCTGGCATTATGCCCAGTACATGACCTTAT
GGGACTTTCCTACTTGGCAGTACATCTACGTATTAGTCATCGCTATTACCATGGTGATGCGGTTTTGGCA
GTACATCAATGGGCGTGGATAGCGGTTTGACTCACGGGGATTTCCAAGTCTCCACCCCATTGACGTCAAT
GGGAGTTTGTTTTGGCACCAAAATCAACGGGACTTTCCAAAATGTCGTAACAACTCCGCCCCATTGACGC
AAATGGGCGGTAGGCGTGTACGGTGGGAGGTCTATATAAGCAGAGCTGGTTTAGTGAACCGTCAGATCCG
CTAGCGCTACCGGACTCAGATCTCGAGCTCAAGCTTCGAATTCTGCAGTCGACGGTACCGCCACC
Features (pLannotate 1.2.2; 15 found; start..end, strand, type, name):
      1..378     +  CDS            H2B: human histone H2B; HIST1H2BJ
    397..1128    +  CDS            TagRFP-T: TagRFP-T is a basic (constitutively fluorescent) red fluorescent protein published in 2008, derived from Entacmaea quadricolor. It has low acid sensitivity.
   1147..1230    +  CDS            large T antigen (fragment): large T antigen from SV40 (simian virus 40)
   1253..1374    +  polyA_signal   SV40 poly(A) signal: SV40 polyadenylation signal
   1408..1836    -  rep_origin     f1 ori (sequence partly withheld): f1 bacteriophage origin of replication; arrow indicates direction of (+) strand synthesis
   1863..1967    +  promoter       AmpR promoter: bla
   1969..2326    +  promoter       SV40 promoter: SV40 enhancer and early promoter
   2361..3155    +  CDS            NeoR/KanR: aminoglycoside phosphotransferase from Tn5; aph(3')-II (or nptII); confers resistance to neomycin, kanamycin, and G418 (Geneticin®)
   3176..3328    +  CDS            ble (fragment): BLE_KLEPN - Experimental evidence at protein level: Swiss-Prot protein existence level 1. Binding protein with a strong affinity to the bleomycin family of antibiotics. Binds to CL990; an antimitotic-antibiotic compound. From Klebsiella pneumoniae.
   3387..3434    +  polyA_signal   HSV TK poly(A) signal: herpes simplex virus thymidine kinase polyadenylation signal (Cole and Stacy, 1985)
   3525..3541    -  polyA_signal   bGH poly(A) signal (fragment): bovine growth hormone polyadenylation signal
   3763..4351    +  rep_origin     ori: high-copy-number ColE1/pMB1/pBR322/pUC origin of replication
   4526..4829    +  enhancer       CMV enhancer: human cytomegalovirus immediate early enhancer
   4830..5033    +  promoter       CMV promoter: human cytomegalovirus (CMV) immediate early promoter
   5056..5117    +  misc_feature   MCS (fragment): multiple cloning site
