[The description below was written by a language model from this plasmid's Addgene catalogue record and pLannotate feature annotations shown in this document.]
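Description:
mTagRFP-T-H2B-6 is a mammalian expression plasmid that produces human histone H2B (HIST1H2BJ/H2BC11) fused to the red fluorescent protein TagRFP-T, giving a chromatin- and nucleus-localized red marker. In the sequenced 5,121 nt record, the CMV immediate-early enhancer and promoter sit just upstream of the H2B coding sequence. H2B is followed after a short linker by the TagRFP-T open reading frame, so the fluorescent protein lies at the C-terminus of the histone. An SV40 polyadenylation signal terminates the transcript. The short large T antigen fragment annotated between the fluorescent protein and the poly(A) signal is probably just part of the SV40-derived 3′ region rather than a functional element. The record notes two substitutions in H2B, D26G and V119I, and lists excitation and emission maxima of 555 and 584 nm. The catalogue names the tag and backbone simply as mTagRFP, while the plasmid name and feature annotation identify it as the more photostable TagRFP-T variant derived from the Entacmaea quadricolor protein.

The backbone has the layout typical of N1/C1-style fluorescent protein vectors. A high-copy ColE1/pUC origin supports propagation in E. coli, and an f1 origin is also present. A single Tn5 NeoR/KanR gene is driven by tandem bacterial (bla) and SV40 early promoters and terminated by the HSV TK poly(A) signal. This arrangement gives kanamycin resistance in bacteria and G418 selection in mammalian cells, which allows stable lines to be derived. The small ble and bGH poly(A) fragments appear to be backbone remnants or incidental annotation matches. The construct is suited to live or fixed-cell imaging of nuclei, chromatin and mitotic chromosomes, and serves as a fusion-tag localization reference for this fluorescent protein.
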