Addgene plasmid #58019: mTagRFP-T-H2B-6
Purpose: Localization: Nucleus/Histones, Excitation: 555, Emission: 584
Depositing lab: Michael Davidson. Depositing organization: Florida State University, Tallahassee. Publication: Improving the photostability of bright monomeric orange and red fluorescent proteins. Shaner NC, Lin MZ, McKeown MR, Steinbach PA, Hazelwood KL, Davidson MW, Tsien RY. Nat Methods. 2008 Jun;5(6):545-51. doi: 10.1038/nmeth.1209. Epub 2008 May 4. PubMed 18454154.
Backbone
  Vector backbone: mTagRFP
  Backbone size w/o insert (bp): 4750
  Vector type: Mammalian Expression
  Selectable markers: Neomycin (select with G418)
Growth in bacteria
  Bacterial resistance: Kanamycin, 50 μg/mL
  Growth temperature: 37°C
  Growth strain: DH5alpha
  Copy number: High Copy
Gene/Insert
  Gene/Insert name: H2B (alt names: Human Histone H2B; NM_021058.3)
  Species: H. sapiens (human)
  Mutation: D26G and V119I in H2B
  Entrez Gene: H2BC11 (a.k.a. H2B/r, H2BFR, H2BJ, HIST1H2BJ)
  Promoter: CMV
  Tag / fusion protein: mTagRFP
  Cloning method: Unknown
  Sequencing primers: 5′ CMV-F; 3′ SV40pA-R
Terms and licenses: Academic/Nonprofit Terms; Industry Terms
Depositor comments: . Excitation = 555; Emission = 584
How to cite: mTagRFP-T-H2B-6 was a gift from Michael Davidson (Addgene plasmid # 58019 ; http://n2t.net/addgene:58019 ; RRID:Addgene_58019)
