>Addgene plasmid #58019 | mTagRFP-T-H2B-6 | depositor partial sequence | sequence record 89168 | insert sequence
GCGCTACCGGACTCAGATCTCGAGCTCAAGCTTCGAATTCTGCAGTCGACGGTACCGCCACCATGCCAGA
GCCAGCGAAGTCTGCTCCCGCCCCGAAAAAGGGCTCCAAGAAGGCGGTGACTAAGGCGCAGAAGAAAGGC
GGCAAGAAGCGCAAGCGCAGCCGCAAGGAGAGCTATTCCATCTATGTGTACAAGGTTCTGAAGCAGGTCC
ACCCTGACACCGGCATTTCGTCCAAGGCCATGGGCATCATGAATTCGTTTGTGAACGACATTTTCGAGCG
CATCGCAGGTGAGGCTTCCCGCCTGGCGCATTACAACAAGCGCTCGACCATCACCTCCAGGGAGATCCAG
ACGGCCGTGCGCCTGCTGCTGCCTGGGGAGTTGGCCAAGCACGCCGTGTCCGAGGGTACTAAGGCCATCA
CCAAGTACACCAGCGCTAAGGATCCACCGGTCGCCACCATGGTGTCTAAGGGCGAAGAGCTGATTAAGGA
GAACATGCACATGAAGCTGTACATGGAGGGCACCGTGAACAACCACCACTTCAAGTGCACATCCGAGGGC
GAAGGCAAGCCCTACGAGGGCACCCAGACCATGAGAATCAAGGTGGTCGAGGGCGGCCCTCTCCCCTTCG
CCTTCGACATCCTGGCTACCAGCTTCATGTACGGCAGCAGAACCTTCATCAACCACACCCAGGGCATCCC
CGATTTCTTTAAGCAGTCCTTCCCTGAGGGCTTCACATGGGAGAGAGTCACCACATACGAAGACGGGGGC
GTGCTGACCGCTACCCAGGACACCAGCCTCCAGGACGGCTGCCTCATCTACAACGTCAAGATCAGAGGGG
TGAACTTCCCATCCAACGGCCCTGTGATGCAGAAGAAAACACTCGGCTGGGAGGCCAACACCGAGATGCT
GTACCCCGCTGACGGCGGCCTGGAAGGCAGAACCGACATGGCCCTGAAGCTCGTGGGCGGGGGCCACCTG
ATCTGCAACTTCAAGACCACATACAGATCCAAGAAACCCGCTAAGAACCTCAAGATGCCCGGCGTCTACT
ATGTGGACCACAGACTGGAAAGAATCAAGGAGGCCGACAAAGAGACCTACGTCGAGCAGCACGAGGTGGC
TGTGGCCAGATACTGCGACCTCCCTAGCAAACTGGGGCACAAACTTAATGGCATGGACGAGCTGTACAAG
TAAGCGGCCGCGACTCT
